Addgene plasmid #122005: pCoofy51
Purpose: (Empty Backbone) Baculovirus vector for parallel SLIC cloning containing N-terminal TwinStrep with PreScission Cleavage site
Depositing lab: Sabine Suppmann. Depositing organization: Max Planck Institute of Biochemistry. Publication: A new method to customize protein expression vectors for fast, efficient and background free parallel cloning. Scholz J, Besir H, Strasser C, Suppmann S. BMC Biotechnol. 2013 Feb 14;13(1):12. 10.1186/1472-6750-13-12 PubMed 23410102.
Backbone
  Vector backbone: pFastBac
  Backbone manufacturer: Thermo
  Backbone size (bp): 5334
  Vector type: Insect Expression
  Tag / fusion protein: TwinStrep (N terminal on insert)
Growth in bacteria
  Bacterial resistance: Ampicillin, 100 μg/mL
  Growth temperature: 37°C
  Growth strain: DB3.1
  Copy number: High Copy
Gene/Insert
  Gene/Insert name: None
Terms and licenses: Academic/Nonprofit Terms; Industry Terms: Not Available to Industry
Depositor comments: ccdB Survival cells are NOT suitable for the unmodified plasmid containing the ccdB gene. The plasmid is provided in the recommended DB3.1 strain. Please see supplemental file for LP1 and LP2 primers to use for SLIC cloning. A detailed protocol for using pCoofy plasmids is available at https://p4eu.org/wiki . Use one of the following linearization primer pairs for SLIC cloning. Choose one LP1 forward vector primer and one LP2 reverse vector primer: LP1 forward vector primer: SLIC Primer (3C site) 5' GGGCCCCTGGAACAGAACTTCCAG 3' LP2 reverse vector primer: SLIC Primer 5' CGCCATTAACCTGATGTTCTGGGG 3' Test each preparation of the plasmid by transforming it into non-resistant cells (ex. DH5a) to ensure negative selection by ccdB kills all the transformed cells as expected.
How to cite: pCoofy51 was a gift from Sabine Suppmann (Addgene plasmid # 122005 ; http://n2t.net/addgene:122005 ; RRID:Addgene_122005)
