[The description below was written by a language model from this plasmid's Addgene catalogue record and pLannotate feature annotations shown in this document.]
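Description:
pCoofy51 is an empty baculovirus donor vector built on the pFastBac backbone (5,334 bp) and intended for insect-cell protein expression after parallel SLIC (sequence- and ligation-independent) cloning. In E. coli it replicates from a high-copy ColE1/pUC-type origin and is selected with ampicillin through the bla gene; an f1 origin is also present. Because the unmodified plasmid carries the gyrase toxin gene ccdB, it must be maintained in a ccdB-tolerant strain, and the record specifies DB3.1, with the depositor noting that ccdB Survival cells are not suitable.

The expression cassette lies between the Tn7R and Tn7L ends of a mini-Tn7 element, together with a gentamicin acetyltransferase gene driven by the Pc integron promoter. This arrangement is the standard pFastBac design, in which the segment between the Tn7 ends is transposed into a baculovirus bacmid, with gentamicin resistance marking the transposed segment. Within the cassette, the Autographa californica polyhedrin promoter drives an N-terminal Twin-Strep-tag for Strep-Tactin affinity purification. According to the catalogue entry, this is followed by a PreScission (3C) protease cleavage site for tag removal, although that site is not annotated in the feature tables. Downstream sit the ccdB gene and an SV40 polyadenylation signal.

For cloning, the vector is linearised by PCR at the 3C site and at a site downstream, so the gene of interest replaces ccdB. Any carried-over parental plasmid then kills standard E. coli hosts, giving background-free negative selection. The depositor and sequencing-derived records show the same 17 features, differing only in their start coordinates.
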