Features (pLannotate 1.2.2; 17 found; start..end, strand, type, name):
      2..457     +  rep_origin     f1 ori (sequence partly withheld): f1 bacteriophage origin of replication; arrow indicates direction of (+) strand synthesis
    484..588     +  promoter       AmpR promoter: bla
    589..1449    +  CDS            AmpR: β-lactamase; bla; confers resistance to ampicillin, carbenicillin, and related antibiotics
   1620..2208    +  rep_origin     ori: high-copy-number ColE1/pMB1/pBR322/pUC origin of replication
   2394..2443    -  misc_feature   bom (fragment): basis of mobility region from pBR322
   2511..2735    -  mobile_element Tn7R: mini-Tn7 element (right end of the Tn7 transposon) Tn7
   2802..3335    -  CDS            GmR: gentamycin acetyltransferase; aacC1; confers resistance to gentamycin
   3524..3552    -  promoter       Pc promoter: intI1 (promoter lies within the coding sequence); class 1 integron promoter
   3530..3877    -  CDS            YPR2_ECOLX (fragment): Protein predicted: Swiss-Prot protein existence level 4. From Escherichia coli.
   3904..3995    +  promoter       polyhedrin promoter: polh from Autographa californica; promoter for the baculovirus polyhedrin gene
   4116..4205    +  CDS            Twin-Strep-tag: two Strep-Tag®II moieties connected by a linker for enhanced binding to Strep-Tactin®, an engineered form of streptavidin (Schmidt et al., 2013)
   4277..4308    -  misc_feature   MCS (fragment): pBluescript multiple cloning site
   4370..4672    +  CDS            ccdB: CcdB, a bacterial toxin that poisons DNA gyrase; ccdB; Plasmids containing the ccdB gene cannot be propagated in standard E. coli strains.
   4718..4801    +  CDS            large T antigen (fragment): large T antigen from SV40 (simian virus 40)
   4824..4958    +  polyA_signal   SV40 poly(A) signal: SV40 polyadenylation signal
   4987..5152    -  mobile_element Tn7L: mini-Tn7 element (left end of the Tn7 transposon) Tn7
   5315..5331    +  CDS            lacZα (fragment): LacZα fragment of β-galactosidase; lacZ fragment
>Addgene plasmid #122005 | pCoofy51 | depositor full sequence | sequence record 232389 | Full Sequence
G
[124 nt withheld, positions 2-125]
C
[91 nt withheld, positions 127-217]
A
[49 nt withheld, positions 219-267]
CCTTTGACGTTGGAGTCCACGTTCTTT
[37 nt withheld, positions 295-331]
ACCCTATCTCGGTCTATTCTTTTGATTTATAAGGGATTTTGCCGATTTCGGCCTATTGGTTAAAAAATGA
GCTGATTTAACAAAAATTTAACGCGAATTTTAACAAAATATTAACGTTTACAATTTCAGGTGGCACTTTT
CGGGGAAATGTGCGCGGAACCCCTATTTGTTTATTTTTCTAAATACATTCAAATATGTATCCGCTCATGA
GACAATAACCCTGATAAATGCTTCAATAATATTGAAAAAGGAAGAGTATGAGTATTCAACATTTCCGTGT
CGCCCTTATTCCCTTTTTTGCGGCATTTTGCCTTCCTGTTTTTGCTCACCCAGAAACGCTGGTGAAAGTA
AAAGATGCTGAAGATCAGTTGGGTGCACGAGTGGGTTACATCGAACTGGATCTCAACAGCGGTAAGATCC
TTGAGAGTTTTCGCCCCGAAGAACGTTTTCCAATGATGAGCACTTTTAAAGTTCTGCTATGTGGCGCGGT
ATTATCCCGTATTGACGCCGGGCAAGAGCAACTCGGTCGCCGCATACACTATTCTCAGAATGACTTGGTT
GAGTACTCACCAGTCACAGAAAAGCATCTTACGGATGGCATGACAGTAAGAGAATTATGCAGTGCTGCCA
TAACCATGAGTGATAACACTGCGGCCAACTTACTTCTGACAACGATCGGAGGACCGAAGGAGCTAACCGC
TTTTTTGCACAACATGGGGGATCATGTAACTCGCCTTGATCGTTGGGAACCGGAGCTGAATGAAGCCATA
CCAAACGACGAGCGTGACACCACGATGCCTGTAGCAATGGCAACAACGTTGCGCAAACTATTAACTGGCG
AACTACTTACTCTAGCTTCCCGGCAACAATTAATAGACTGGATGGAGGCGGATAAAGTTGCAGGACCACT
TCTGCGCTCGGCCCTTCCGGCTGGCTGGTTTATTGCTGATAAATCTGGAGCCGGTGAGCGTGGGTCTCGC
GGTATCATTGCAGCACTGGGGCCAGATGGTAAGCCCTCCCGTATCGTAGTTATCTACACGACGGGGAGTC
AGGCAACTATGGATGAACGAAATAGACAGATCGCTGAGATAGGTGCCTCACTGATTAAGCATTGGTAACT
GTCAGACCAAGTTTACTCATATATACTTTAGATTGATTTAAAACTTCATTTTTAATTTAAAAGGATCTAG
GTGAAGATCCTTTTTGATAATCTCATGACCAAAATCCCTTAACGTGAGTTTTCGTTCCACTGAGCGTCAG
ACCCCGTAGAAAAGATCAAAGGATCTTCTTGAGATCCTTTTTTTCTGCGCGTAATCTGCTGCTTGCAAAC
AAAAAAACCACCGCTACCAGCGGTGGTTTGTTTGCCGGATCAAGAGCTACCAACTCTTTTTCCGAAGGTA
ACTGGCTTCAGCAGAGCGCAGATACCAAATACTGTCCTTCTAGTGTAGCCGTAGTTAGGCCACCACTTCA
AGAACTCTGTAGCACCGCCTACATACCTCGCTCTGCTAATCCTGTTACCAGTGGCTGCTGCCAGTGGCGA
TAAGTCGTGTCTTACCGGGTTGGACTCAAGACGATAGTTACCGGATAAGGCGCAGCGGTCGGGCTGAACG
GGGGGTTCGTGCACACAGCCCAGCTTGGAGCGAACGACCTACACCGAACTGAGATACCTACAGCGTGAGC
ATTGAGAAAGCGCCACGCTTCCCGAAGGGAGAAAGGCGGACAGGTATCCGGTAAGCGGCAGGGTCGGAAC
AGGAGAGCGCACGAGGGAGCTTCCAGGGGGAAACGCCTGGTATCTTTATAGTCCTGTCGGGTTTCGCCAC
CTCTGACTTGAGCGTCGATTTTTGTGATGCTCGTCAGGGGGGCGGAGCCTATGGAAAAACGCCAGCAACG
CGGCCTTTTTACGGTTCCTGGCCTTTTGCTGGCCTTTTGCTCACATGTTCTTTCCTGCGTTATCCCCTGA
TTCTGTGGATAACCGTATTACCGCCTTTGAGTGAGCTGATACCGCTCGCCGCAGCCGAACGACCGAGCGC
AGCGAGTCAGTGAGCGAGGAAGCGGAAGAGCGCCTGATGCGGTATTTTCTCCTTACGCATCTGTGCGGTA
TTTCACACCGCAGACCAGCCGCGTAACCTGGCAAAATCGGTTACGGTTGAGTAATAAATGGATGCCCTGC
GTAAGCGGGTGTGGGCGGACAATAAAGTCTTAAACTGAACAAAATAGATCTAAACTATGACAATAAAGTC
TTAAACTAGACAGAATAGTTGTAAACTGAAATCAGTCCAGTTATGCTGTGAAAAAGCATACTGGACTTTT
GTTATGGCTAAAGCAAACTCTTCATTTTCTGAAGTGCAAATTGCCCGTCGTATTAAAGAGGGGCGTGGCC
AAGGGCATGGTAAAGACTATATTCGCGGCGTTGTGACAATTTACCGAACAACTCCGCGGCCGGGAAGCCG
ATCTCGGCTTGAACGAATTGTTAGGTGGCGGTACTTGGGTCGATATCAAAGTGCATCACTTCTTCCCGTA
TGCCCAACTTTGTATAGAGAGCCACTGCGGGATCGTCACCGTAATCTGCTTGCACGTAGATCACATAAGC
ACCAAGCGCGTTGGCCTCATGCTTGAGGAGATTGATGAGCGCGGTGGCAATGCCCTGCCTCCGGTGCTCG
CCGGAGACTGCGAGATCATAGATATAGATCTCACTACGCGGCTGCTCAAACCTGGGCAGAACGTAAGCCG
CGAGAGCGCCAACAACCGCTTCTTGGTCGAAGGCAGCAAGCGCGATGAATGTCTTACTACGGAGCAAGTT
CCCGAGGTAATCGGAGTCCGGCTGATGTTGGGAGTAGGTGGCTACGTCTCCGAACTCACGACCGAAAAGA
TCAAGAGCAGCCCGCATGGATTTGACTTGGTCAGGGCCGAGCCTACATGTGCGAATGATGCCCATACTTG
AGCCACCTAACTTTGTTTTAGGGCGACTGCCCTGCTGCGTAACATCGTTGCTGCTGCGTAACATCGTTGC
TGCTCCATAACATCAAACATCGACCCACGGCGTAACGCGCTTGCTGCTTGGATGCCCGAGGCATAGACTG
TACAAAAAAACAGTCATAACAAGCCATGAAAACCGCCACTGCGCCGTTACCACCGCTGCGTTCGGTCAAG
GTTCTGGACCAGTTGCGTGAGCGCATACGCTACTTGCATTACAGTTTACGAACCGAACAGGCTTATGTCA
ACTGGGTTCGTGCCTTCATCCGTTTCCACGGTGTGCGTCACCCGGCAACCTTGGGCAGCAGCGAAGTCGA
GGCATTTCTGTCCTGGCTGGCGAACGAGCGCAAGGTTTCGGTCTCCACGCATCGTCAGGCATTGGCGGCC
TTGCTGTTCTTCTACGGCAAGGTGCTGTGCACGGATCTGCCCTGGCTTCAGGAGATCGGAAGACCTCGGC
CGTCGCGGCGCTTGCCGGTGGTGCTGACCCCGGATGAAGTGGTTCGCATCCTCGGTTTTCTGGAAGGCGA
GCATCGTTTGTTCGCCCAGGACTCTAGCTATAGTTCTAGTGGTTGGCTACGTATACTCCGGAATATTAAT
AGATCATGGAGATAATTAAAATGATAACCATCTCGCAAATAAATAAGTATTTTACTGTTTTCGTAACAGT
TTTGTAATAAAAAAACCTATAAATATTCCGGATTATTCATACCGTCCCACCATCGGGCGCGGATCCCGGT
CCGAAGCGCGCGGAATTCAAAGGCCTACGTCGACGAGCTCACTAGTCGCGGCCGCTTTCGAATCTAGAAT
GGGGAGCGCTTGGAGCCACCCGCAGTTCGAAAAAGGTGGAGGTTCTGGCGGTGGATCGGGAGGTTCAGCG
TGGAGCCACCCGCAGTTCGAGAAAACCGCGGGTCTGGAAGTTCTGTTCCAGGGGCCCATGGACTAATGAG
GTACCGGATCCGAATTCGAGCTCCGTCGACAAGCTTGATATCGAATTCCTGCAGCCCAAACTGCAGTTGA
CAACATAAAAACTTTGTGTTATACTTGTAACGTAAGGAGGTAATGATTCAGTTTAAGGTTTACACCTATA
AAAGAGAGAGCCGTTATCGTCTGTTTGTGGATGTACAGAGTGATATTATTGACACGCCCGGGCGACGGAT
GGTGATCCCCCTGGCCAGTGCACGTCTGCTGTCAGATAAAGTCTCCCGTGAACTTTACCCGGTGGTGCAT
ATCGGGGATGAAAGCTGGCGCATGATGACCACCGATATGGCCAGTGTGCCGGTCTCCGTTATCGGGGAAG
AAGTGGCTGATCTCAGCCACCGCGAAAATGACATCAAAAACGCCATTAACCTGATGTTCTGGGGAATATA
AGCTTCTCGAGGCATGCGGTACCAAGCTTGTCGAGAAGTACTAGAGGATCATAATCAGCCATACCACATT
TGTAGAGGTTTTACTTGCTTTAAAAAACCTCCCACACCTCCCCCTGAACCTGAAACATAAAATGAATGCA
ATTGTTGTTGTTAACTTGTTTATTGCAGCTTATAATGGTTACAAATAAAGCAATAGCATCACAAATTTCA
CAAATAAAGCATTTTTTTCACTGCATTCTAGTTGTGGTTTGTCCAAACTCATCAATGTATCTTATCATGT
CTGGATCTGATCACTGCTTGAGCCTAGGAGATCCGAACCAGATAAGTGAAATCTAGTTCCAAACTATTTT
GTCATTTTTAATTTTCGTATTAGCTTACGACGCTACACCCAGTTCCCATCTATTTTGTCACTCTTCCCTA
AATAATCCTTAAAAACTCCATTTCCACCCCTCCCAGTTCCCAACTATTTTGTCCGCCCACAGCGGGGCAT
TTTTCTTCCTGTTATGTTTTTAATCAAACATCCTGCCAACTCCATGTGACAAACCGTCATCTTCGGCTAC
TTTTTCTCTGTCACAGAATGAAAATTTTTCTGTCATCTCTTCGTTATTAATGTTTGTAATTGACTGAATA
TCAACGCTTATTTGCAGCCTGAATGGCGAATGG
