Features (pLannotate 1.2.2; 17 found; start..end, strand, type, name):
    517..545     -  promoter       Pc promoter: intI1 (promoter lies within the coding sequence); class 1 integron promoter
    523..870     -  CDS            YPR2_ECOLX (fragment): Protein predicted: Swiss-Prot protein existence level 4. From Escherichia coli.
    897..988     +  promoter       polyhedrin promoter: polh from Autographa californica; promoter for the baculovirus polyhedrin gene
   1109..1198    +  CDS            Twin-Strep-tag: two Strep-Tag®II moieties connected by a linker for enhanced binding to Strep-Tactin®, an engineered form of streptavidin (Schmidt et al., 2013)
   1270..1301    -  misc_feature   MCS (fragment): pBluescript multiple cloning site
   1363..1665    +  CDS            ccdB: CcdB, a bacterial toxin that poisons DNA gyrase; ccdB; Plasmids containing the ccdB gene cannot be propagated in standard E. coli strains.
   1711..1794    +  CDS            large T antigen (fragment): large T antigen from SV40 (simian virus 40)
   1817..1951    +  polyA_signal   SV40 poly(A) signal: SV40 polyadenylation signal
   1980..2145    -  mobile_element Tn7L: mini-Tn7 element (left end of the Tn7 transposon) Tn7
   2308..2324    +  CDS            lacZα (fragment): LacZα fragment of β-galactosidase; lacZ fragment
   2329..2783    +  rep_origin     f1 ori (sequence partly withheld): f1 bacteriophage origin of replication; arrow indicates direction of (+) strand synthesis
   2809..2913    +  promoter       AmpR promoter: bla
   2914..3774    +  CDS            AmpR: β-lactamase; bla; confers resistance to ampicillin, carbenicillin, and related antibiotics
   3945..4533    +  rep_origin     ori: high-copy-number ColE1/pMB1/pBR322/pUC origin of replication
   4719..4770    -  misc_feature   bom (fragment): basis of mobility region from pBR322
   4838..5062    -  mobile_element Tn7R: mini-Tn7 element (right end of the Tn7 transposon) Tn7
   5129..328     -  CDS            GmR (across the origin): gentamycin acetyltransferase; aacC1; confers resistance to gentamycin
>Addgene plasmid #122005 | pCoofy51 | addgene full sequence | sequence record 243318 | Addgene NGS Result
CATAGATATAGATCTCACTACGCGGCTGCTCAAACTTGGGCAGAACGTAAGCCGCGAGAGCGCCAACAAC
CGCTTCTTGGTCGAAGGCAGCAAGCGCGATGAATGTCTTACTACGGAGCAAGTTCCCGAGGTAATCGGAG
TCCGGCTGATGTTGGGAGTAGGTGGCTACGTCTCCGAACTCACGACCGAAAAGATCAAGAGCAGCCCGCA
TGGATTTGACTTGGTCAGGGCCGAGCCTACATGTGCGAATGATGCCCATACTTGAGCCACCTAACTTTGT
TTTAGGGCGACTGCCCTGCTGCGTAACATCGTTGCTGCTGCGTAACATCGTTGCTGCTCCATAACATCAA
ACATCGACCCACGGCGTAACGCGCTTGCTGCTTGGATGCCCGAGGCATAGACTGTACAAAAAAACAGTCA
TAACAAGCCATGAAAACCGCCACTGCGCCGTTACCACCGCTGCGTTCGGTCAAGGTTCTGGACCAGTTGC
GTGAGCGCATACGCTACTTGCATTACAGTTTACGAACCGAACAGGCTTATGTCAACTGGGTTCGTGCCTT
CATCCGTTTCCACGGTGTGCGTCACCCGGCAACCTTGGGCAGCAGCGAAGTCGAGGCATTTCTGTCCTGG
CTGGCGAACGAGCGCAAGGTTTCGGTCTCCACGCATCGTCAGGCATTGGCGGCCTTGCTGTTCTTCTACG
GCAAGGTGCTGTGCACGGATCTGCCCTGGCTTCAGGAGATCGGAAGACCTCGGCCGTCGCGGCGCTTGCC
GGTGGTGCTGACCCCGGATGAAGTGGTTCGCATCCTCGGTTTTCTGGAAGGCGAGCATCGTTTGTTCGCC
CAGGACTCTAGCTATAGTTCTAGTGGTTGGCTACGTATACTCCGGAATATTAATAGATCATGGAGATAAT
TAAAATGATAACCATCTCGCAAATAAATAAGTATTTTACTGTTTTCGTAACAGTTTTGTAATAAAAAAAC
CTATAAATATTCCGGATTATTCATACCGTCCCACCATCGGGCGCGGATCCCGGTCCGAAGCGCGCGGAAT
TCAAAGGCCTACGTCGACGAGCTCACTAGTCGCGGCCGCTTTCGAATCTAGAATGGGGAGCGCTTGGAGC
CACCCGCAGTTCGAAAAAGGTGGAGGTTCTGGCGGTGGATCGGGAGGTTCAGCGTGGAGCCACCCGCAGT
TCGAGAAAACCGCGGGTCTGGAAGTTCTGTTCCAGGGGCCCATGGACTAATGAGGTACCGGATCCGAATT
CGAGCTCCGTCGACAAGCTTGATATCGAATTCCTGCAGCCCAAACTGCAGTTGACAACATAAAAACTTTG
TGTTATACTTGTAACGTAAGGAGGTAATGATTCAGTTTAAGGTTTACACCTATAAAAGAGAGAGCCGTTA
TCGTCTGTTTGTGGATGTACAGAGTGATATTATTGACACGCCCGGGCGACGGATGGTGATCCCCCTGGCC
AGTGCACGTCTGCTGTCAGATAAAGTCTCCCGTGAACTTTACCCGGTGGTGCATATCGGGGATGAAAGCT
GGCGCATGATGACCACCGATATGGCCAGTGTGCCGGTCTCCGTTATCGGGGAAGAAGTGGCTGATCTCAG
CCACCGCGAAAATGACATCAAAAACGCCATTAACCTGATGTTCTGGGGAATATAAGCTTCTCGAGGCATG
CGGTACCAAGCTTGTCGAGAAGTACTAGAGGATCATAATCAGCCATACCACATTTGTAGAGGTTTTACTT
GCTTTAAAAAACCTCCCACACCTCCCCCTGAACCTGAAACATAAAATGAATGCAATTGTTGTTGTTAACT
TGTTTATTGCAGCTTATAATGGTTACAAATAAAGCAATAGCATCACAAATTTCACAAATAAAGCATTTTT
TTCACTGCATTCTAGTTGTGGTTTGTCCAAACTCATCAATGTATCTTATCATGTCTGGATCTGATCACTG
CTTGAGCCTAGGAGATCCGAACCAGATAAGTGAAATCTAGTTCCAAACTATTTTGTCATTTTTAATTTTC
GTATTAGCTTACGACGCTACACCCAGTTCCCATCTATTTTGTCACTCTTCCCTAAATAATCCTTAAAAAC
TCCATTTCCACCCCTCCCAGTTCCCAACTATTTTGTCCGCCCACAGCGGGGCATTTTTCTTCCTGTTATG
TTTTTAATCAAACATCCTGCCAACTCCATGTGACAAACCGTCATCTTCGGCTACTTTTTCTCTGTCACAG
AATGAAAATTTTTCTGTCATCTCTTCGTTATTAATGTTTGTAATTGACTGAATATCAACGCTTATTTGCA
GCCTGAATGGCGAATGGG
[124 nt withheld, positions 2329-2452]
C
[91 nt withheld, positions 2454-2544]
A
[49 nt withheld, positions 2546-2594]
CCTTTGACGTTGGAGTCCACGTTCTT
[37 nt withheld, positions 2621-2657]
ACCCTATCTCGGTCTATTCTTTTGATTTATAAGGGATTTTGCCGATTTCGGCCTATTGGTTAAAAAATGA
GCTGATTTAACAAAAATTTAACGCGAATTTTAACAAAATATTAACGCTTACAATTTAGGTGGCACTTTTC
GGGGAAATGTGCGCGGAACCCCTATTTGTTTATTTTTCTAAATACATTCAAATATGTATCCGCTCATGAG
ACAATAACCCTGATAAATGCTTCAATAATATTGAAAAAGGAAGAGTATGAGTATTCAACATTTCCGTGTC
GCCCTTATTCCCTTTTTTGCGGCATTTTGCCTTCCTGTTTTTGCTCACCCAGAAACGCTGGTGAAAGTAA
AAGATGCTGAAGATCAGTTGGGTGCACGAGTGGGTTACATCGAACTGGATCTCAACAGCGGTAAGATCCT
TGAGAGTTTTCGCCCCGAAGAACGTTTTCCAATGATGAGCACTTTTAAAGTTCTGCTATGTGGCGCGGTA
TTATCCCGTATTGACGCCGGGCAAGAGCAACTCGGTCGCCGCATACACTATTCTCAGAATGACTTGGTTG
AGTACTCACCAGTCACAGAAAAGCATCTTACGGATGGCATGACAGTAAGAGAATTATGCAGTGCTGCCAT
AACCATGAGTGATAACACTGCGGCCAACTTACTTCTGACAACGATCGGAGGACCGAAGGAGCTAACCGCT
TTTTTGCACAACATGGGGGATCATGTAACTCGCCTTGATCGTTGGGAACCGGAGCTGAATGAAGCCATAC
CAAACGACGAGCGTGACACCACGATGCCTGTAGCAATGGCAACAACGTTGCGCAAACTATTAACTGGCGA
ACTACTTACTCTAGCTTCCCGGCAACAATTAATAGACTGGATGGAGGCGGATAAAGTTGCAGGACCACTT
CTGCGCTCGGCCCTTCCGGCTGGCTGGTTTATTGCTGATAAATCTGGAGCCGGTGAGCGTGGGTCTCGCG
GTATCATTGCAGCACTGGGGCCAGATGGTAAGCCCTCCCGTATCGTAGTTATCTACACGACGGGGAGTCA
GGCAACTATGGATGAACGAAATAGACAGATCGCTGAGATAGGTGCCTCACTGATTAAGCATTGGTAACTG
TCAGACCAAGTTTACTCATATATACTTTAGATTGATTTAAAACTTCATTTTTAATTTAAAAGGATCTAGG
TGAAGATCCTTTTTGATAATCTCATGACCAAAATCCCTTAACGTGAGTTTTCGTTCCACTGAGCGTCAGA
CCCCGTAGAAAAGATCAAAGGATCTTCTTGAGATCCTTTTTTTCTGCGCGTAATCTGCTGCTTGCAAACA
AAAAAACCACCGCTACCAGCGGTGGTTTGTTTGCCGGATCAAGAGCTACCAACTCTTTTTCCGAAGGTAA
CTGGCTTCAGCAGAGCGCAGATACCAAATACTGTTCTTCTAGTGTAGCCGTAGTTAGGCCACCACTTCAA
GAACTCTGTAGCACCGCCTACATACCTCGCTCTGCTAATCCTGTTACCAGTGGCTGCTGCCAGTGGCGAT
AAGTCGTGTCTTACCGGGTTGGACTCAAGACGATAGTTACCGGATAAGGCGCAGCGGTCGGGCTGAACGG
GGGGTTCGTGCACACAGCCCAGCTTGGAGCGAACGACCTACACCGAACTGAGATACCTACAGCGTGAGCT
ATGAGAAAGCGCCACGCTTCCCGAAGGGAGAAAGGCGGACAGGTATCCGGTAAGCGGCAGGGTCGGAACA
GGAGAGCGCACGAGGGAGCTTCCAGGGGGAAACGCCTGGTATCTTTATAGTCCTGTCGGGTTTCGCCACC
TCTGACTTGAGCGTCGATTTTTGTGATGCTCGTCAGGGGGGCGGAGCCTATGGAAAAACGCCAGCAACGC
GGCCTTTTTACGGTTCCTGGCCTTTTGCTGGCCTTTTGCTCACATGTTCTTTCCTGCGTTATCCCCTGAT
TCTGTGGATAACCGTATTACCGCCTTTGAGTGAGCTGATACCGCTCGCCGCAGCCGAACGACCGAGCGCA
GCGAGTCAGTGAGCGAGGAAGCGGAAGAGCGCCTGATGCGGTATTTTCTCCTTACGCATCTGTGCGGTAT
TTCACACCGCATAGACCAGCCGCGTAACCTGGCAAAATCGGTTACGGTTGAGTAATAAATGGATGCCCTG
CGTAAGCGGGTGTGGGCGGACAATAAAGTCTTAAACTGAACAAAATAGATCTAAACTATGACAATAAAGT
CTTAAACTAGACAGAATAGTTGTAAACTGAAATCAGTCCAGTTATGCTGTGAAAAAGCATACTGGACTTT
TGTTATGGCTAAAGCAAACTCTTCATTTTCTGAAGTGCAAATTGCCCGTCGTATTAAAGAGGGGCGTGGC
CAAGGGCATGGTAAAGACTATATTCGCGGCGTTGTGACAATTTACCGAACAACTCCGCGGCCGGGAAGCC
GATCTCGGCTTGAACGAATTGTTAGGTGGCGGTACTTGGGTCGATATCAAAGTGCATCACTTCTTCCCGT
ATGCCCAACTTTGTATAGAGAGCCACTGCGGGATCGTCACCGTAATCTGCTTGCACGTAGATCACATAAG
CACCAAGCGCGTTGGCCTCATGCTTGAGGAGATTGATGAGCGCGGTGGCAATGCCCTGCCTCCGGTGCTC
GCCGGAGACTGCGAGAT
